>Addgene plasmid #11646 | pLVPT-GDNF-tTR-KRAB | addgene partial sequence | sequence record 18469 | mPGK-F 5'-cattctgcacgcttcaaaag-3'
CGGGATCCCGTCGAGAATTAGCTTCGCCACCATGAAGTTATGGGATGTCGTGGCTGTCTGCCTGGTGCTG
CTCCACACCGCGTCCGCCTTCCCGCTGCCCGCCGGTAAGAGGCCTCCCGAGGCGCCCGCCGAAGACCGCT
CCCTCGGCCGCCGCCGCGCGCCCTTCGCGCTGAGCAGTGACTCAAATATGCCAGAGGATTATCCTGATCA
GTTCGATGATGTCATGGATTTTATTCAAGCCACCATTAAAAGACTGAAAAGGTCACCAGATAAACAAATG
GCAGTGCTTCCTAGAAGAGAGCGGAATCGGCAGGCTGCAGCTGCCAACCCAGAGAATTCCAGAGGAAAAG
GTCGGAGAGGCCAGAGGGGCAAAAACCGGGGTTGTGTCTTAACTGCAATACATTTAAATGTCACTGACTT
GGGTCTGGGCTATGAAACCAAGGAGGAACTGATTTTTAGGTACTGCAGCGGCTCTTGCGATGCAGCTGAG
ACAACGTACGACAAAATATTGAAAAACTTATCCAGAAATAGAAGGCTGGTGAGTGACAAAGTAGGGCAGG
CATGTTGCAGACCCATCGCCTTTGATGATGACCTGTCGTTTTTAGATGATAACCTGGTTTACCATATTCT
AAGAAAGCATTCCGCTAAAAGGTGTGGATGTATCTGAAGATCAATTCACGCGTGGTACCTCTAGAACTAG
TGGATCCCCCGGGCTG
