>Addgene plasmid #11646 | pLVPT-GDNF-tTR-KRAB | addgene partial sequence | sequence record 18470 | IRES-F 5'-TGGCTCTCCTCAAGCGTATT-3'
CATTGTATGGGATCTGATCTGGGGCCTCGGTGCACATGCTTTACATGTGTTTAGTCGAGGTTAAAAAACG
TCTAGGCCCCCCGAACCACGGGGACGTGGTTTTCCTTTGAAAAACACGATGATAATACCATGGCTAGATT
AGATAAAAGTAAAGTGATTAACAGCGCATTAGAGCTGCTTAATGAGGTCGGAATCGAAGGTTTAACAACC
CGTAAACTCGCCCAGAAGCTAGGTGTAGAGCAGCCTACATTGTATTGGCATGTAAAAAATAAGCGGGCTT
TGCTCGACGCCTTAGCCATTGAGATGTTAGATAGGCACCATACTCACTTTTGCCCTTTAGAAGGGGAAAG
CTGGCAAGATTTTTTACGTAATAACGCTAAAAGTTTTAGATGTGCTTTACTAAGTCATCGCGATGGAGCA
AAAGTACATTTAGGTACACGGCCTACAGAAAAACAGTATGAAACTCTCGAAAATCAATTAGCCTTTTTAT
GCCAACAAGGTTTTTCACTAGAGAATGCATTATATGCACTCAGCGCTGTGGGGCATTTTACTTTAGGTTG
CGTATTGGAAGATCAAGAGCATCAAGTCGCTAAAGAAGAAAGGGAAACACCTACTACT
