[The description below was written by a language model from this plasmid's Addgene catalogue record.]
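Description:
pLVPT-GDNF-tTR-KRAB is a second-generation lentiviral transfer vector for doxycycline-controlled (Tet-on) expression of human GDNF (glial cell line-derived neurotrophic factor) in mammalian cells. It is built on the pLVPT-tTR-KRAB backbone, listed as about 11.5 kb without the insert. In bacteria it is maintained as a high-copy plasmid under ampicillin selection. The record advises recombination-deficient strains, a common precaution for plasmids carrying repeated LTR sequences. No feature table is provided, so the exact layout of elements, the bicistronic linker and the cloning sites are not stated beyond a reference to the depositor's map.

According to the record, the mouse PGK promoter, an RNA Pol II promoter, drives a bicistronic unit that encodes both GDNF and the tTR-KRAB repressor, a fusion of the tetracycline repressor DNA-binding protein with a KRAB transcriptional silencing domain. tetO operator sequences are placed in the vector LTR, so they are carried into the integrated provirus. In this Tet-on version the repressor binds tetO in the absence of doxycycline, and KRAB-mediated silencing then shuts down nearby promoters, including the one driving the transgene and the repressor itself. Adding doxycycline releases the repressor and allows GDNF expression. The whole regulatory system therefore sits in a single vector.

The depositor also notes that a tetO-H1 Pol III shRNA cassette can be transferred from the companion vector pLVTHM as a fragment containing the 3' LTR. Because one of the cloning sites lies within AmpR, only correctly oriented clones regain ampicillin resistance. This addition gives drug-controllable RNA interference. Virus production requires separate packaging plasmids. The vector is used for conditional, reversible transgene expression and knockdown.
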