Addgene plasmid #11646: pLVPT-GDNF-tTR-KRAB
Purpose: Tet-regulated (Tet-on) lentiviral vector for GDNF (mPGK promoter) - 2nd generation
Depositing lab: Patrick Aebischer & Didier Trono. Depositing organization: Swiss Federal Institute of Technology (EPFL). Publication: A versatile tool for conditional gene expression and knockdown. Szulc J, Wiznerowicz M, Sauvain MO, Trono D, Aebischer P. Nat Methods. 2006 Feb;3(2):109-16. doi: 10.1038/nmeth846 PubMed 16432520.
Backbone
  Vector backbone: pLVPT-tTR-KRAB
  Backbone size w/o insert (bp): 11510
  Vector type: Mammalian Expression, Lentiviral
Growth in bacteria
  Bacterial resistance: Ampicillin, 100 μg/mL
  Growth temperature: 37°C
  Growth strain: Stbl3
  Growth instructions: Use Stbl3 or HB101 to reduce chance of recombination. Grow at 37C
  Copy number: High Copy
Gene/Insert
  Gene/Insert name: mPGK, GDNF, tTR-KRAB, Tet-on (alt name: GDNF)
  Species: H. sapiens (human)
  Entrez Gene: GDNF (a.k.a. ATF, ATF1, ATF2, HFB1-GDNF, HSCR3)
  Cloning method: Restriction Enzyme; 5′ cloning site See map (not destroyed); 3′ cloning site See map (not destroyed)
  Sequencing primers: 5′ See map
Terms and licenses: Academic/Nonprofit Terms; Industry Terms: Not Available to Industry
Depositor comments: Transgenes can be expressed from any RNA Pol II promoter as part of bicistronic unit comprising the KRAB-based repressor; tetO sequences are inserted into the vector LTR. Tet-on and Tet-off versions rely on repressors that bind in the absence or the presence of doxycycline, respectively. Addition of Pol III promoter-small hairpin RNA cassette allows for drug-controllable RNA interference (Tet-on shRNA). Cloning shRNA into pLVET, pLVCT, and pLVPT vectors: first clone shRNA into pLVTHM downstream of the tetO-H1 region. Then cut pLVTHM containing your shRNA with MscI-FspI and clone the insert containing the 3'LTR to target plasmid opened with MscI-FspI. FspI cuts into AmpR. This means for inverted clones AmpR will not be restored; after selection you will be left with clones with the shRNA cassette and functional AmpR. pLVTHM and packaging plasmid for this system are also available at Addgene http://www.addgene.org/rnaitools Please visit Trono lab website http://tronolab.epfl.ch to see frequently asked questions on cloning strategies and packaging.
How to cite: pLVPT-GDNF-tTR-KRAB was a gift from Patrick Aebischer & Didier Trono (Addgene plasmid # 11646 ; http://n2t.net/addgene:11646 ; RRID:Addgene_11646)
