LOCUS       Exported 11510 bp ds-DNA circular SYN 12-MAY-2021
DEFINITION  synthetic circular DNA
ACCESSION   .
VERSION     .
KEYWORDS    pLVPT-GDNF-tTR-KRAB
SOURCE      synthetic DNA construct
  ORGANISM  synthetic DNA construct
REFERENCE   1 (bases 1 to 11510)
  AUTHORS   Szulc J, Wiznerowicz M, Sauvain MO, Trono D, Aebischer P
  TITLE     A versatile tool for conditional gene expression and knockdown.
  JOURNAL   Nat Methods. 2006 Feb . 3(2):109-16.
  PUBMED    16432520
REFERENCE   2 (bases 1 to 11510)
  AUTHORS   .
  TITLE     Direct Submission
  JOURNAL   Exported May 12, 2021 from SnapGene Server 1.1.58
            http://www.snapgene.com
FEATURES             Location/Qualifiers
     source          1..11510
                     /organism="synthetic DNA construct"
                     /mol_type="other DNA"
     LTR             2..635
                     /label=3' LTR
                     /note="3' long terminal repeat (LTR) from HIV-1"
     misc_feature    682..807
                     /label=HIV-1 Psi
                     /note="packaging signal of human immunodeficiency virus
                     type 1"
     misc_feature    1300..1533
                     /label=RRE
                     /note="The Rev response element (RRE) of HIV-1 allows for
                     Rev-dependent mRNA export from the nucleus to the
                     cytoplasm."
     CDS             1717..1761
                     /codon_start=1
                     /product="antigenic peptide corresponding to amino acids
                     655 to 669 of the HIV envelope protein gp41 (Lutje Hulsik
                     et al., 2013)"
                     /label=gp41 peptide
                     /note="recognized by the 2H10 single-chain llama nanobody"
                     /translation="KNEQELLELDKWASL"
     misc_feature    2028..2145
                     /label=cPPT/CTS
                     /note="central polypurine tract and central termination
                     sequence of HIV-1"
     promoter        2184..2683
                     /label=PGK promoter
                     /note="mouse phosphoglycerate kinase 1 promoter"
     primer_bind     complement(2219..2242)
                     /label=MSCV-rev
                     /note="Murine stem cell virus, reverse primer"
     primer_bind     2616..2635
                     /label=mPGK-F
                     /note="Mouse PGK promoter, forward primer"
     primer_bind     3381..3397
                     /label=SK primer
                     /note="common sequencing primer, one of multiple similar
                     variants"
     primer_bind     3381..3397
                     /label=pBluescriptSK
                     /note="For pBluescript vector"
     misc_feature    3433..3984
                     /label=IRES
                     /note="internal ribosome entry site (IRES) of the
                     encephalomyocarditis virus (EMCV)"
     primer_bind     complement(3577..3594)
                     /label=IRES reverse
                     /note="IRES internal ribosome entry site, reverse primer.
                     Also called pCDH-rev"
     primer_bind     3804..3823
                     /label=IRES-F
                     /note="IRES internal ribosome entry site, forward primer"
     CDS             3987..4604
                     /codon_start=1
                     /gene="tetR from transposon Tn10"
                     /product="tetracycline repressor TetR"
                     /label=TetR
                     /note="TetR binds to the tetracycline operator tetO to
                     inhibit transcription. This inhibition can be relieved by
                     adding tetracycline or doxycycline."
                     /translation="MARLDKSKVINSALELLNEVGIEGLTTRKLAQKLGVEQPTLYWHV
                     KNKRALLDALAIEMLDRHHTHFCPLEGESWQDFLRNNAKSFRCALLSHRDGAKVHLGTR
                     PTEKQYETLENQLAFLCQQGFSLENALYALSAVGHFTLGCVLEDQEHQVAKEERETPTT
                     DSMPPLLRQAIELFDHQGAEPAFLFGLELIICGLEKQLKCESG"
     primer_bind     complement(4060..4079)
                     /label=Tet-R
                     /note="Tetracycline resistance gene, reverse primer"
     CDS             4608..4628
                     /codon_start=1
                     /product="nuclear localization signal of SV40 (simian virus
                     40) large T antigen"
                     /label=SV40 NLS
                     /translation="PKKKRKV"
     CDS             4731..4925
                     /codon_start=1
                     /product="Kruppel-associated box (KRAB) transcriptional
                     repression domain from the human zinc finger protein ZNF10
                     (Margolin et al., 1994)"
                     /label=KRAB
                     /translation="RTLVTFKDVFVDFTREEWKLLDTAQQIVYRNVMLENYKNLVSLGY
                     QLTKPDVILRLEKGEEPWLV"
     primer_bind     complement(5063..5079)
                     /label=KS primer
                     /note="common sequencing primer, one of multiple similar
                     variants"
     primer_bind     complement(5064..5080)
                     /label=pBluescriptKS
                     /note="For pBluescript vector"
     misc_feature    5094..5682
                     /label=WPRE
                     /note="woodchuck hepatitis virus posttranscriptional
                     regulatory element"
     primer_bind     complement(5147..5167)
                     /label=WPRE-R
                     /note="WPRE, reverse primer"
     CDS             complement(5565..5576)
                     /codon_start=1
                     /product="Factor Xa recognition and cleavage site"
                     /label=Factor Xa site
                     /translation="IEGR"
     protein_bind    5820..6090
                     /label=tetracycline response element
                     /bound_moiety="tetracycline repressor TetR"
                     /note="contains seven copies of the tetracycline operator
                     tetO"
     LTR             6125..6305
                     /label=5' LTR (truncated)
                     /note="truncated 5' long terminal repeat (LTR) from HIV-1"
     promoter        complement(6330..6348)
                     /label=SP6 promoter
                     /note="promoter for bacteriophage SP6 RNA polymerase"
     primer_bind     complement(6331..6348)
                     /label=SP6
                     /note="SP6 promoter, forward primer"
     primer_bind     complement(6638..6657)
                     /label=pBRrevBam
                     /note="pBR322 vectors, tet region, downstream of BamHI,
                     reverse primer"
     primer_bind     complement(6871..6890)
                     /label=pRS-marker
                     /note="pRS vectors, use to sequence yeast selectable
                     marker"
     primer_bind     6990..7012
                     /label=pGEX 3'
                     /note="pGEX vectors, reverse primer"
     primer_bind     complement(7050..7068)
                     /label=pBRforEco
                     /note="pBR322 vectors, upsteam of EcoRI site, forward
                     primer"
     promoter        7136..7240
                     /gene="bla"
                     /label=AmpR promoter
     CDS             7241..8101
                     /codon_start=1
                     /gene="bla"
                     /product="beta-lactamase"
                     /label=AmpR
                     /note="confers resistance to ampicillin, carbenicillin, and
                     related antibiotics"
                     /translation="MSIQHFRVALIPFFAAFCLPVFAHPETLVKVKDAEDQLGARVGYI
                     ELDLNSGKILESFRPEERFPMMSTFKVLLCGAVLSRIDAGQEQLGRRIHYSQNDLVEYS
                     PVTEKHLTDGMTVRELCSAAITMSDNTAANLLLTTIGGPKELTAFLHNMGDHVTRLDRW
                     EPELNEAIPNDERDTTMPVAMATTLRKLLTGELLTLASRQQLIDWMEADKVAGPLLRSA
                     LPAGWFIADKSGAGERGSRGIIAALGPDGKPSRIVVIYTTGSQATMDERNRQIAEIGAS
                     LIKHW"
     primer_bind     complement(7459..7478)
                     /label=Amp-R
                     /note="Ampicillin resistance gene, reverse primer"
     rep_origin      8272..8860
                     /direction=RIGHT
                     /label=ori
                     /note="high-copy-number ColE1/pMB1/pBR322/pUC origin of
                     replication"
     primer_bind     8761..8780
                     /label=pBR322ori-F
                     /note="pBR322 origin, forward primer"
     primer_bind     9014..9031
                     /label=L4440
                     /note="L4440 vector, forward primer"
     primer_bind     complement(9101..9121)
                     /label=pBABE 3'
                     /note="SV40 enhancer, reverse primer for pBABE vectors"
     promoter        9106..9435
                     /label=SV40 promoter
                     /note="SV40 enhancer and early promoter"
     rep_origin      9286..9421
                     /label=SV40 ori
                     /note="SV40 origin of replication"
     primer_bind     9348..9367
                     /label=SV40pro-F
                     /note="SV40 promoter/origin, forward primer"
     intron          10569..10634
                     /label=small t intron
                     /note="SV40 (simian virus 40) small t antigen intron"
     CDS             10764..10784
                     /codon_start=1
                     /product="nuclear localization signal of SV40 (simian virus
                     40) large T antigen"
                     /label=SV40 NLS
                     /translation="PKKKRKV"
     polyA_signal    11209..11343
                     /label=SV40 poly(A) signal
                     /note="SV40 polyadenylation signal"
     primer_bind     complement(11246..11265)
                     /label=SV40pA-R
                     /note="SV40 polyA, reverse primer"
     primer_bind     11300..11319
                     /label=EBV-rev
                     /note="SV40 polyA terminator, reverse primer"
ORIGIN
        1 ttggaagggc taattcactc ccaaagaaga caagatatcc ttgatctgtg gatctaccac
       61 acacaaggct acttccctga ttagcagaac tacacaccag ggccaggggt cagatatcca
      121 ctgacctttg gatggtgcta caagctagta ccagttgagc cagataaggt agaagaggcc
      181 aataaaggag agaacaccag cttgttacac cctgtgagcc tgcatgggat ggatgacccg
      241 gagagagaag tgttagagtg gaggtttgac agccgcctag catttcatca cgtggcccga
      301 gagctgcatc cggagtactt caagaactgc tgatatcgag cttgctacaa gggactttcc
      361 gctggggact ttccagggag gcgtggcctg ggcgggactg gggagtggcg agccctcaga
      421 tcctgcatat aagcagctgc tttttgcctg tactgggtct ctctggttag accagatctg
      481 agcctgggag ctctctggct aactagggaa cccactgctt aagcctcaat aaagcttgcc
      541 ttgagtgctt caagtagtgt gtgcccgtct gttgtgtgac tctggtaact agagatccct
      601 cagacccttt tagtcagtgt ggaaaatctc tagcagtggc gcccgaacag ggacttgaaa
      661 gcgaaaggga aaccagagga gctctctcga cgcaggactc ggcttgctga agcgcgcacg
      721 gcaagaggcg aggggcggcg actggtgagt acgccaaaaa ttttgactag cggaggctag
      781 aaggagagag atgggtgcga gagcgtcagt attaagcggg ggagaattag atcgcgatgg
      841 gaaaaaattc ggttaaggcc agggggaaag aaaaaatata aattaaaaca tatagtatgg
      901 gcaagcaggg agctagaacg attcgcagtt aatcctggcc tgttagaaac atcagaaggc
      961 tgtagacaaa tactgggaca gctacaacca tcccttcaga caggatcaga agaacttaga
     1021 tcattatata atacagtagc aaccctctat tgtgtgcatc aaaggataga gataaaagac
     1081 accaaggaag ctttagacaa gatagaggaa gagcaaaaca aaagtaagac caccgcacag
     1141 caagcggccg ctgatcttca gacctggagg aggagatatg agggacaatt ggagaagtga
     1201 attatataaa tataaagtag taaaaattga accattagga gtagcaccca ccaaggcaaa
     1261 gagaagagtg gtgcagagag aaaaaagagc agtgggaata ggagctttgt tccttgggtt
     1321 cttgggagca gcaggaagca ctatgggcgc agcctcaatg acgctgacgg tacaggccag
     1381 acaattattg tctggtatag tgcagcagca gaacaatttg ctgagggcta ttgaggcgca
     1441 acagcatctg ttgcaactca cagtctgggg catcaagcag ctccaggcaa gaatcctggc
     1501 tgtggaaaga tacctaaagg atcaacagct cctggggatt tggggttgct ctggaaaact
     1561 catttgcacc actgctgtgc cttggaatgc tagttggagt aataaatctc tggaacagat
     1621 tggaatcaca cgacctggat ggagtgggac agagaaatta acaattacac aagcttaata
     1681 cactccttaa ttgaagaatc gcaaaaccag caagaaaaga atgaacaaga attattggaa
     1741 ttagataaat gggcaagttt gtggaattgg tttaacataa caaattggct gtggtatata
     1801 aaattattca taatgatagt aggaggcttg gtaggtttaa gaatagtttt tgctgtactt
     1861 tctatagtga atagagttag gcagggatat tcaccattat cgtttcagac ccacctccca
     1921 accccgaggg gacccgacag gcccgaagga atagaagaag aaggtggaga gagagacaga
     1981 gacagatcca ttcgattagt gaacggatct cgacggtatc ggttaacttt taaaagaaaa
     2041 ggggggattg gggggtacag tgcaggggaa agaatagtag acataatagc aacagacata
     2101 caaactaaag aattacaaaa acaaattaca aaaattcaaa attttatcga tcacgagact
     2161 agcctcgacg atggtcgagt accgggtagg ggaggcgctt ttcccaaggc agtctggagc
     2221 atgcgcttta gcagccccgc tgggcacttg gcgctacaca agtggcctct ggcctcgcac
     2281 acattccaca tccaccggta ggcgccaacc ggctccgttc tttggtggcc ccttcgcgcc
     2341 accttctact cctcccctag tcaggaagtt cccccccgcc ccgcagctcg cgtcgtgcag
     2401 gacgtgacaa atggaagtag cacgtctcac tagtctcgtg cagatggaca gcaccgctga
     2461 gcaatggaag cgggtaggcc tttggggcag cggccaatag cagctttgct ccttcgcttt
     2521 ctgggctcag aggctgggaa ggggtgggtc cgggggcggg ctcaggggcg ggctcagggg
     2581 cggggcgggc gcccgaaggt cctccggagg cccggcattc tgcacgcttc aaaagcgcac
     2641 gtctgccgcg ctgttctcct cttcctcatc tccgggcctt tcgacctcta gcgggatccc
     2701 gtcgagaatt agcttcgcca ccatgaagtt atgggatgtc gtggctgtct gcctggtgct
     2761 gctccacacc gcgtccgcct tcccgctgcc cgccggtaag aggcctcccg aggcgcccgc
     2821 cgaagaccgc tccctcggcc gccgccgcgc gcccttcgcg ctgagcagtg actcaaatat
     2881 gccagaggat tatcctgatc agttcgatga tgtcatggat tttattcaag ccaccattaa
     2941 aagactgaaa aggtcaccag ataaacaaat ggcagtgctt cctagaagag agcggaatcg
     3001 gcaggctgca gctgccaacc cagagaattc cagaggaaaa ggtcggagag gccagagggg
     3061 caaaaaccgg ggttgtgtct taactgcaat acatttaaat gtcactgact tgggtctggg
     3121 ctatgaaacc aaggaggaac tgatttttag gtactgcagc ggctcttgcg atgcagctga
     3181 gacaacgtac gacaaaatat tgaaaaactt atccagaaat agaaggctgg tgagtgacaa
     3241 agtagggcag gcatgttgca gacccatcgc ctttgatgat gacctgtcgt ttttagatga
     3301 taacctggtt taccatattc taagaaagca ttccgctaaa aggtgtggat gtatctgagg
     3361 atcaattcac gcgtggtacc tctagaacta gtggatcccc cgggctgcag gaattccgcc
     3421 cccccccccc taacgttact ggccgaagcc gcttggaata aggccggtgt gcgtttgtct
     3481 atatgttatt ttccaccata ttgccgtctt ttggcaatgt gagggcccgg aaacctggcc
     3541 ctgtcttctt gacgagcatt cctaggggtc tttcccctct cgccaaagga atgcaaggtc
     3601 tgttgaatgt cgtgaaggaa gcagttcctc tggaagcttc ttgaagacaa acaacgtctg
     3661 tagcgaccct ttgcaggcag cggaaccccc cacctggcga caggtgcctc tgcggccaaa
     3721 agccacgtgt ataagataca cctgcaaagg cggcacaacc ccagtgccac gttgtgagtt
     3781 ggatagttgt ggaaagagtc aaatggctct cctcaagcgt attcaacaag gggctgaagg
     3841 atgcccagaa ggtaccccat tgtatgggat ctgatctggg gcctcggtgc acatgcttta
     3901 catgtgttta gtcgaggtta aaaaacgtct aggccccccg aaccacgggg acgtggtttt
     3961 cctttgaaaa acacgatgat aataccatgg ctagattaga taaaagtaaa gtgattaaca
     4021 gcgcattaga gctgcttaat gaggtcggaa tcgaaggttt aacaacccgt aaactcgccc
     4081 agaagctagg tgtagagcag cctacattgt attggcatgt aaaaaataag cgggctttgc
     4141 tcgacgcctt agccattgag atgttagata ggcaccatac tcacttttgc cctttagaag
     4201 gggaaagctg gcaagatttt ttacgtaata acgctaaaag ttttagatgt gctttactaa
     4261 gtcatcgcga tggagcaaaa gtacatttag gtacacggcc tacagaaaaa cagtatgaaa
     4321 ctctcgaaaa tcaattagcc tttttatgcc aacaaggttt ttcactagag aatgcattat
     4381 atgcactcag cgctgtgggg cattttactt taggttgcgt attggaagat caagagcatc
     4441 aagtcgctaa agaagaaagg gaaacaccta ctactgatag tatgccgcca ttattacgac
     4501 aagctatcga attatttgat caccaaggtg cagagccagc cttcttattc ggccttgaat
     4561 tgatcatatg cggattagaa aaacaactta aatgtgaaag tgggtcgcca aaaaagaaga
     4621 gaaaggtcga cggcggtggt gctttgtctc ctcagcactc tgctgtcact caaggaagta
     4681 tcatcaagaa caaggagggc atggatgcta agtcactaac tgcctggtcc cggacactgg
     4741 tgaccttcaa ggatgtattt gtggacttca ccagggagga gtggaagctg ctggacactg
     4801 ctcagcagat cgtgtacaga aatgtgatgc tggagaacta taagaacctg gtttccttgg
     4861 gttatcagct tactaagcca gatgtgatcc tccggttgga gaagggagaa gagccctggc
     4921 tggtggagag agaaattcac caagagaccc atcctgattc agagactgca tttgaaatca
     4981 aatcatcagt ttaaggatct cgactagcta gtagctagct agctagtcga gctcaacttc
     5041 gaattcgata tcaagcttat cgcgataccg tcgacctcga ctagtcatat gataatcaac
     5101 ctctggatta caaaatttgt gaaagattga ctggtattct taactatgtt gctcctttta
     5161 cgctatgtgg atacgctgct ttaatgcctt tgtatcatgc tattgcttcc cgtatggctt
     5221 tcattttctc ctccttgtat aaatcctggt tgctgtctct ttatgaggag ttgtggcccg
     5281 ttgtcaggca acgtggcgtg gtgtgcactg tgtttgctga cgcaaccccc actggttggg
     5341 gcattgccac cacctgtcag ctcctttccg ggactttcgc tttccccctc cctattgcca
     5401 cggcggaact catcgccgcc tgccttgccc gctgctggac aggggctcgg ctgttgggca
     5461 ctgacaattc cgtggtgttg tcggggaagc tgacgtcctt tccatggctg ctcgcctgtg
     5521 ttgccacctg gattctgcgc gggacgtcct tctgctacgt cccttcggcc ctcaatccag
     5581 cggaccttcc ttcccgcggc ctgctgccgg ctctgcggcc tcttccgcgt cttcgccttc
     5641 gccctcagac gagtcggatc tccctttggg ccgcctcccc gcatcggtac gtatggccag
     5701 gtacctttaa gaccaatgac ttacaaggca gctgtagatc ttagccactt tttaaaagaa
     5761 aaggggggac tggaagggct aattcactcc caacgaagac aagatctcga gtttaccact
     5821 ccctatcagt gatagagaaa agtgaaagtc gagtttacca ctccctatca gtgatagaga
     5881 aaagtgaaag tcgagtttac cactccctat cagtgataga gaaaagtgaa agtcgagttt
     5941 accactccct atcagtgata gagaaaagtg aaagtcgagt ttaccactcc ctatcagtga
     6001 tagagaaaag tgaaagtcga gtttaccact ccctatcagt gatagagaaa agtgaaagtc
     6061 gagtttacca ctccctatca gtgatagaga aaagtgaaag tcggatctgc tttttgcttg
     6121 tactgggtct ctctggttag accagatctg agcctgggag ctctctggct aactagggaa
     6181 cccactgctt aagcctcaat aaagcttgcc ttgagtgctt caagtagtgt gtgcccgtct
     6241 gttgtgtgac tctggtaact agagatccct cagacccttt tagtcagtgt ggaaaatctc
     6301 tagcagcatc tagaattaat tccgtgtatt ctatagtgtc acctaaatcg tatgtgtatg
     6361 atacataagg ttatgtatta attgtagccg cgttctaacg acaatatgta caagcctaat
     6421 tgtgtagcat ctggcttact gaagcagacc ctatcatctc tctcgtaaac tgccgtcaga
     6481 gtcggtttgg ttggacgaac cttctgagtt tctggtaacg ccgtcccgca cccggaaatg
     6541 gtcagcgaac caatcagcag ggtcatcgct agccagatcc tctacgccgg acgcatcgtg
     6601 gccggcatca ccggcgccac aggtgcggtt gctggcgcct atatcgccga catcaccgat
     6661 ggggaagatc gggctcgcca cttcgggctc atgagcgctt gtttcggcgt gggtatggtg
     6721 gcaggccccg tggccggggg actgttgggc gccatctcct tgcatgcacc attccttgcg
     6781 gcggcggtgc tcaacggcct caacctacta ctgggctgct tcctaatgca ggagtcgcat
     6841 aagggagagc gtcgaatggt gcactctcag tacaatctgc tctgatgccg catagttaag
     6901 ccagccccga cacccgccaa cacccgctga cgcgccctga cgggcttgtc tgctcccggc
     6961 atccgcttac agacaagctg tgaccgtctc cgggagctgc atgtgtcaga ggttttcacc
     7021 gtcatcaccg aaacgcgcga gacgaaaggg cctcgtgata cgcctatttt tataggttaa
     7081 tgtcatgata ataatggttt cttagacgtc aggtggcact tttcggggaa atgtgcgcgg
     7141 aacccctatt tgtttatttt tctaaataca ttcaaatatg tatccgctca tgagacaata
     7201 accctgataa atgcttcaat aatattgaaa aaggaagagt atgagtattc aacatttccg
     7261 tgtcgccctt attccctttt ttgcggcatt ttgccttcct gtttttgctc acccagaaac
     7321 gctggtgaaa gtaaaagatg ctgaagatca gttgggtgca cgagtgggtt acatcgaact
     7381 ggatctcaac agcggtaaga tccttgagag ttttcgcccc gaagaacgtt ttccaatgat
     7441 gagcactttt aaagttctgc tatgtggcgc ggtattatcc cgtattgacg ccgggcaaga
     7501 gcaactcggt cgccgcatac actattctca gaatgacttg gttgagtact caccagtcac
     7561 agaaaagcat cttacggatg gcatgacagt aagagaatta tgcagtgctg ccataaccat
     7621 gagtgataac actgcggcca acttacttct gacaacgatc ggaggaccga aggagctaac
     7681 cgcttttttg cacaacatgg gggatcatgt aactcgcctt gatcgttggg aaccggagct
     7741 gaatgaagcc ataccaaacg acgagcgtga caccacgatg cctgtagcaa tggcaacaac
     7801 gttgcgcaaa ctattaactg gcgaactact tactctagct tcccggcaac aattaataga
     7861 ctggatggag gcggataaag ttgcaggacc acttctgcgc tcggcccttc cggctggctg
     7921 gtttattgct gataaatctg gagccggtga gcgtgggtct cgcggtatca ttgcagcact
     7981 ggggccagat ggtaagccct cccgtatcgt agttatctac acgacgggga gtcaggcaac
     8041 tatggatgaa cgaaatagac agatcgctga gataggtgcc tcactgatta agcattggta
     8101 actgtcagac caagtttact catatatact ttagattgat ttaaaacttc atttttaatt
     8161 taaaaggatc taggtgaaga tcctttttga taatctcatg accaaaatcc cttaacgtga
     8221 gttttcgttc cactgagcgt cagaccccgt agaaaagatc aaaggatctt cttgagatcc
     8281 tttttttctg cgcgtaatct gctgcttgca aacaaaaaaa ccaccgctac cagcggtggt
     8341 ttgtttgccg gatcaagagc taccaactct ttttccgaag gtaactggct tcagcagagc
     8401 gcagatacca aatactgtcc ttctagtgta gccgtagtta ggccaccact tcaagaactc
     8461 tgtagcaccg cctacatacc tcgctctgct aatcctgtta ccagtggctg ctgccagtgg
     8521 cgataagtcg tgtcttaccg ggttggactc aagacgatag ttaccggata aggcgcagcg
     8581 gtcgggctga acggggggtt cgtgcacaca gcccagcttg gagcgaacga cctacaccga
     8641 actgagatac ctacagcgtg agcattgaga aagcgccacg cttcccgaag ggagaaaggc
     8701 ggacaggtat ccggtaagcg gcagggtcgg aacaggagag cgcacgaggg agcttccagg
     8761 gggaaacgcc tggtatcttt atagtcctgt cgggtttcgc cacctctgac ttgagcgtcg
     8821 atttttgtga tgctcgtcag gggggcggag cctatggaaa aacgccagca acgcggcctt
     8881 tttacggttc ctggcctttt gctggccttt tgctcacatg ttctttcctg cgttatcccc
     8941 tgattctgtg gataaccgta ttaccgcctt tgagtgagct gataccgctc gccgcagccg
     9001 aacgaccgag cgcagcgagt cagtgagcga ggaagcggaa gagcgcccaa tacgcaaacc
     9061 gcctctcccc gcgcgttggc cgattcatta atgcagctgt ggaatgtgtg tcagttaggg
     9121 tgtggaaagt ccccaggctc cccagcaggc agaagtatgc aaagcatgca tctcaattag
     9181 tcagcaacca ggtgtggaaa gtccccaggc tccccagcag gcagaagtat gcaaagcatg
     9241 catctcaatt agtcagcaac catagtcccg cccctaactc cgcccatccc gcccctaact
     9301 ccgcccagtt ccgcccattc tccgccccat ggctgactaa ttttttttat ttatgcagag
     9361 gccgaggccg cctcggcctc tgagctattc cagaagtagt gaggaggctt ttttggaggc
     9421 ctaggctttt gcaaaaagct tggacacaag acaggcttgc gagatatgtt tgagaatacc
     9481 actttatccc gcgtcaggga gaggcagtgc gtaaaaagac gcggactcat gtgaaatact
     9541 ggtttttagt gcgccagatc tctataatct cgcgcaacct attttcccct cgaacacttt
     9601 ttaagccgta gataaacagg ctgggacact tcacatgagc gaaaaataca tcgtcacctg
     9661 ggacatgttg cagatccatg cacgtaaact cgcaagccga ctgatgcctt ctgaacaatg
     9721 gaaaggcatt attgccgtaa gccgtggcgg tctgtaccgg gtgcgttact ggcgcgtgaa
     9781 ctgggtattc gtcatgtcga taccgtttgt atttccagct acgatcacga caaccagcgc
     9841 gagcttaaag tgctgaaacg cgcagaaggc gatggcgaag gcttcatcgt tattgatgac
     9901 ctggtggata ccggtggtac tgcggttgcg attcgtgaaa tgtatccaaa agcgcacttt
     9961 gtcaccatct tcgcaaaacc ggctggtcgt ccgctggttg atgactatgt tgttgatatc
    10021 ccgcaagata cctggattga acagccgtgg gatatgggcg tcgtattcgt cccgccaatc
    10081 tccggtcgct aatcttttca acgcctggca ctgccgggcg ttgttctttt taacttcagg
    10141 cgggttacaa tagtttccag taagtattct ggaggctgca tccatgacac aggcaaacct
    10201 gagcgaaacc ctgttcaaac cccgctttaa acatcctgaa acctcgacgc tagtccgccg
    10261 ctttaatcac ggcgcacaac cgcctgtgca gtcggccctt gatggtaaaa ccatccctca
    10321 ctggtatcgc atgattaacc gtctgatgtg gatctggcgc ggcattgacc cacgcgaaat
    10381 cctcgacgtc caggcacgta ttgtgatgag cgatgccgaa cgtaccgacg atgatttata
    10441 cgatacggtg attggctacc gtggcggcaa ctggatttat gagtgggccc cggatctttg
    10501 tgaaggaacc ttacttctgt ggtgtgacat aattggacaa actacctaca gagatttaaa
    10561 gctctaaggt aaatataaaa tttttaagtg tataatgtgt taaactactg attctaattg
    10621 tttgtgtatt ttagattcca acctatggaa ctgatgaatg ggagcagtgg tggaatgcct
    10681 ttaatgagga aaacctgttt tgctcagaag aaatgccatc tagtgatgat gaggctactg
    10741 ctgactctca acattctact cctccaaaaa agaagagaaa ggtagaagac cccaaggact
    10801 ttccttcaga attgctaagt tttttgagtc atgctgtgtt tagtaataga actcttgctt
    10861 gctttgctat ttacaccaca aaggaaaaag ctgcactgct atacaagaaa attatggaaa
    10921 aatattctgt aacctttata agtaggcata acagttataa tcataacata ctgttttttc
    10981 ttactccaca caggcataga gtgtctgcta ttaataacta tgctcaaaaa ttgtgtacct
    11041 ttagcttttt aatttgtaaa ggggttaata aggaatattt gatgtatagt gccttgacta
    11101 gagatcataa tcagccatac cacatttgta gaggttttac ttgctttaaa aaacctccca
    11161 cacctccccc tgaacctgaa acataaaatg aatgcaattg ttgttgttaa cttgtttatt
    11221 gcagcttata atggttacaa ataaagcaat agcatcacaa atttcacaaa taaagcattt
    11281 ttttcactgc attctagttg tggtttgtcc aaactcatca atgtatctta tcatgtctgg
    11341 atcaactgga taactcaagc taaccaaaat catcccaaac ttcccacccc ataccctatt
    11401 accactgcca attacctagt ggtttcattt actctaaacc tgtgattcct ctgaattatt
    11461 ttcattttaa agaaattgta tttgttaaat atgtactaca aacttagtag
//
